Addgene plasmid #81902: pDONR223_GATA3_WT
Purpose: Gateway Donor vector containing GATA3 , part of the Target Accelerator Plasmid Collection.
Depositing lab: Jesse Boehm & William Hahn & David Root. Depositing organization: Broad Institute. Publication: Systematic Functional Interrogation of Rare Cancer Variants Identifies Oncogenic Alleles. Kim E, Ilic N, Shrestha Y, Zou L, Kamburov A, Zhu C, Yang X, Lubonja R, Tran N, Nguyen C, Lawrence MS, Piccioni F, Bagul M, Doench JG, Chouinard CR, Wu X, Hogstrom L, Natoli T, Tamayo P, Horn H, Corsello SM, Lage K, Root DE, Subramanian A, Golub TR, Getz G, Boehm JS, Hahn WC. Cancer Discov. 2016 Jul;6(7):714-26. doi: 10.1158/2159-8290.CD-16-0160. Epub 2016 May 4. PubMed 27147599.
Backbone
  Vector backbone: pDONR223
  Backbone manufacturer: Invitrogen
  Backbone size w/o insert (bp): 2790
  Vector type: Gateway Entry vector
Growth in bacteria
  Bacterial resistance: Spectinomycin, 50 μg/mL
  Growth temperature: 37°C
  Growth strain: DH5alpha
  Copy number: High Copy
Gene/Insert
  Gene/Insert name: GATA3 (alt name: NM_001002295.1)
  Species: H. sapiens (human)
  Mutation: V3A
  Entrez Gene: GATA3 (a.k.a. HDR, HDRS)
  Promoter: None
  Cloning method: Gateway Cloning
  Sequencing primers: 5′ M13pUC-fwd; 3′ M13-Rev
Terms and licenses: Academic/Nonprofit Terms; Industry Terms: Not Available to Industry
Depositor comments: Closed state: stop codon immediately follows insert
How to cite: pDONR223_GATA3_WT was a gift from Jesse Boehm & William Hahn & David Root (Addgene plasmid # 81902 ; http://n2t.net/addgene:81902 ; RRID:Addgene_81902)
