[The description below was written by a language model from this plasmid's Addgene catalogue record and pLannotate feature annotations shown in this document.]
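Description:
pDONR223_GATA3_WT is a Gateway entry clone built on the Invitrogen pDONR223 backbone, carrying the human GATA3 open reading frame (reference transcript NM_001002295.1) as part of the Target Accelerator Plasmid Collection. It is a bacterial propagation and shuttling plasmid rather than an expression vector. It replicates in E. coli from a high-copy ColE1/pUC-type origin and is selected with spectinomycin through the aadA (SmR) aminoglycoside adenylyltransferase gene, which sits downstream of fragments of a class 1 integron Pc promoter and a gentamicin acetyltransferase gene. The sequenced record is 4,128 nt.

The GATA3 coding sequence, which encodes a zinc-finger transcriptional activator required for T-helper 2 differentiation, is flanked on both sides by attL recombination sites. The annotation software labels both as attL3. These sites allow the ORF to be transferred by LR Clonase reaction into any compatible Gateway destination vector, which would supply the promoter, tags and host-specific elements. The record lists no promoter for the insert. rrnB T1 and T2 terminators lie upstream of the cassette, where they insulate it from read-through transcription, and a T7 promoter lies just beyond the downstream attL site on the opposite strand. Short lacI and lacZα fragments are backbone remnants. The clone is in the "closed" configuration, with a stop codon directly after the ORF, so it will yield native or N-terminally tagged protein but not C-terminal fusions.

Although named as the wild-type clone, the record lists a V3A substitution relative to the reference. In the associated collection, such clones serve as reference alleles for the functional comparison of rare cancer-associated variants.
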