Features (pLannotate 1.2.2; 12 found; start..end, strand, type, name):
    121..213     +  CDS            lacI (fragment): lac repressor; lacI; The lac repressor binds to the lac operator to inhibit transcription in E. coli. This inhibition can be relieved by adding lactose or isopropyl-β-D-thiogalactopyranoside (IPTG).
    268..295     -  terminator     rrnB T2 terminator: transcription terminator T2 from the E. coli rrnB gene
    427..470     +  terminator     rrnB T1 terminator: Escherichia coli rrnB; transcription terminator T1 from the E. coli rrnB gene
    517..553     -  CDS            lacZα (fragment): LacZα fragment of β-galactosidase; lacZ fragment
    570..665     +  protein_bind   attL3: mutant version of attL; recombination site for the Gateway® LR reaction LR Clonase™
    671..2002    +  CDS            GATA3: GATA3_HUMAN - Experimental evidence at protein level: Swiss-Prot protein existence level 1. Transcriptional activator which binds to the enhancer of the T-cell receptor alpha and delta genes. Binds to the consensus sequence 5'-AGATAG-3'. Required for the T-helper 2 (Th2) differentiation process following immune and inflammatory responses. From Homo sapiens (Human).
   2010..2105    -  protein_bind   attL3: mutant version of attL; recombination site for the Gateway® LR reaction LR Clonase™
   2124..2142    -  promoter       T7 promoter: promoter for bacteriophage T7 RNA polymerase
   2332..2355    +  promoter       Pc promoter (fragment): intI1 (promoter lies within the coding sequence); class 1 integron promoter
   2531..2587    +  CDS            GmR (fragment): gentamycin acetyltransferase; aacC1; confers resistance to gentamycin
   2594..3385    +  CDS            SmR: aminoglycoside adenylyltransferase (Murphy, 1985); aadA; confers resistance to spectinomycin and streptomycin
   3478..4066    +  rep_origin     ori: high-copy-number ColE1/pMB1/pBR322/pUC origin of replication
>Addgene plasmid #81902 | pDONR223_GATA3_WT | addgene full sequence | sequence record 169278 | Addgene NGS Result
CTTTCCTGCGTTATCCCCTGATTCTGTGGATAACCGTATTACCGCCTTTGAGTGAGCTGATACCGCTCGC
CGCAGCCGAACGACCGAGCGCAGCGAGTCAGTGAGCGAGGAAGCGGAAGAGCGCCCAATACGCAAACCGC
CTCTCCCCGCGCGTTGGCCGATTCATTAATGCAGCTGGCACGACAGGTTTCCCGACTGGAAAGCGGGCAG
TGAGCGCAACGCAATTAATACGCGTACCGCTAGCCAGGAAGAGTTTGTAGAAACGCAAAAAGGCCATCCG
TCAGGATGGCCTTCTGCTTAGTTTGATGCCTGGCAGTTTATGGCGGGCGTCCTGCCCGCCACCCTCCGGG
CCGTTGCTTCACAACGTTCAAATCCGCTCCCGGCGGATTTGTCCTACTCAGGAGAGCGTTCACCGACAAA
CAACAGATAAAACGAAAGGCCCAGTCTTCCGACTGAGCCTTTCGTTTTATTTGATGCCTGGCAGTTCCCT
ACTCTCGCGTTAACGCTAGCATGGATGTTTTCCCAGTCACGACGTTGTAAAACGACGGCCAGTCTTAAGC
TCGGGCCCCAAATAATGATTTTATTTTGACTGATAGTGACCTGTTCGTTGCAACAAATTGATGAGCAATG
CTTTTTTATAATGCCAACTTTGTACAAAAAAGTTGGCACCATGGAGGCGACGGCGGACCAGCCGCGCTGG
GTGAGCCACCACCACCCCGCCGTGCTCAACGGGCAGCACCCGGACACGCACCACCCGGGCCTCAGCCACT
CCTACATGGACGCGGCGCAGTACCCGCTGCCGGAGGAGGTGGATGTGCTTTTTAACATCGACGGTCAAGG
CAACCACGTCCCGCCCTACTACGGAAACTCGGTCAGGGCCACGGTGCAGAGGTACCCTCCGACCCACCAC
GGGAGCCAGGTGTGCCGCCCGCCTCTGCTTCATGGATCCCTACCCTGGCTGGACGGCGGCAAAGCCCTGG
GCAGCCACCACACCGCCTCCCCCTGGAATCTCAGCCCCTTCTCCAAGACGTCCATCCACCACGGCTCCCC
GGGGCCCCTCTCCGTCTACCCCCCGGCCTCGTCCTCCTCCTTGTCGGGGGGCCACGCCAGCCCGCACCTC
TTCACCTTCCCGCCCACCCCGCCGAAGGACGTCTCCCCGGACCCATCGCTGTCCACCCCAGGCTCGGCCG
GCTCGGCCCGGCAGGACGAGAAAGAGTGCCTCAAGTACCAGGTGCCCCTGCCCGACAGCATGAAGCTGGA
GTCGTCCCACTCCCGTGGCAGCATGACCGCCCTGGGTGGAGCCTCCTCGTCGACCCACCACCCCATCACC
ACCTACCCGCCCTACGTGCCCGAGTACAGCTCCGGACTCTTCCCCCCCAGCAGCCTGCTGGGCGGCTCCC
CCACCGGCTTCGGATGCAAGTCCAGGCCCAAGGCCCGGTCCAGCACAGAAGGCAGGGAGTGTGTGAACTG
TGGGGCAACCTCGACCCCACTGTGGCGGCGAGATGGCACGGGACACTACCTGTGCAACGCCTGCGGGCTC
TATCACAAAATGAACGGACAGAACCGGCCCCTCATTAAGCCCAAGCGAAGGCTGTCTGCAGCCAGGAGAG
CAGGGACGTCCTGTGCGAACTGTCAGACCACCACAACCACACTCTGGAGGAGGAATGCCAATGGGGACCC
TGTCTGCAATGCCTGTGGGCTCTACTACAAGCTTCACAATATTAACAGACCCCTGACTATGAAGAAGGAA
GGCATCCAGACCAGAAACCGAAAAATGTCTAGCAAATCCAAAAAGTGCAAAAAAGTGCATGACTCACTGG
AGGACTTCCCCAAGAACAGCTCGTTTAACCCGGCCGCCCTCTCCAGACACATGTCCTCCCTGAGCCACAT
CTCGCCCTTCAGCCACTCCAGCCACATGCTGACCACGCCCACGCCGATGCACCCGCCATCCAGCCTGTCC
TTTGGACCACACCACCCCTCCAGCATGGTCACCGCCATGGGTTGATTGCCAACTTTCTTGTACAAAGTTG
GCATTATAAGAAAGCATTGCTTATCAATTTGTTGCAACGAACAGGTCACTATCAGTCAAAATAAAATCAT
TATTTGCCATCCAGCTGATATCCCCTATAGTGAGTCGTATTACATGGTCATAGCTGTTTCCTGGCAGCTC
TGGCCCGTGTCTCAAAATCTCTGATGTTACATTGCACAAGATAAAAATATATCATCATGCCTCCTCTAGA
CCAGCCAGGACAGAAATGCCTCGACTTCGCTGCTACCCAAGGTTGCCGGGTGACGCACACCGTGGAAACG
GATGAAGGCACGAACCCAGTGGACATAAGCCTGTTCGGTTCGTAAGCTGTAATGCAAGTAGCGTATGCGC
TCACGCAACTGGTCCAGAACCTTGACCGAACGCAGCGGTGGTAACGGCGCAGTGGCGGTTTTCATGGCTT
GTTATGACTGTTTTTTTGGGGTACAGTCTATGCCTCGGGCATCCAAGCAGCAAGCGCGTTACGCCGTGGG
TCGATGTTTGATGTTATGGAGCAGCAACGATGTTACGCAGCAGGGCAGTCGCCCTAAAACAAAGTTAAAC
ATTATGAGGGAAGCGGTGATCGCCGAAGTATCGACTCAACTATCAGAGGTAGTTGGCGTCATCGAGCGCC
ATCTCGAACCGACGTTGCTGGCCGTACATTTGTACGGCTCCGCAGTGGATGGCGGCCTGAAGCCACACAG
TGATATTGATTTGCTGGTTACGGTGACCGTAAGGCTTGATGAAACAACGCGGCGAGCTTTGATCAACGAC
CTTTTGGAAACTTCGGCTTCCCCTGGAGAGAGCGAGATTCTCCGCGCTGTAGAAGTCACCATTGTTGTGC
ACGACGACATCATTCCGTGGCGTTATCCAGCTAAGCGCGAACTGCAATTTGGAGAATGGCAGCGCAATGA
CATTCTTGCAGGTATCTTCGAGCCAGCCACGATCGACATTGATCTGGCTATCTTGCTGACAAAAGCAAGA
GAACATAGCGTTGCCTTGGTAGGTCCAGCGGCGGAGGAACTCTTTGATCCGGTTCCTGAACAGGATCTAT
TTGAGGCGCTAAATGAAACCTTAACGCTATGGAACTCGCCGCCCGACTGGGCTGGCGATGAGCGAAATGT
AGTGCTTACGTTGTCCCGCATTTGGTACAGCGCAGTAACCGGCAAAATCGCGCCGAAGGATGTCGCTGCC
GACTGGGCAATGGAGCGCCTGCCGGCCCAGTATCAGCCCGTCATACTTGAAGCTAGACAGGCTTATCTTG
GACAAGAAGAAGATCGCTTGGCCTCGCGCGCAGATCAGTTGGAAGAATTTGTCCACTACGTGAAAGGCGA
GATCACCAAGGTAGTCGGCAAATAACCCTCGAGCCACCCATGACCAAAATCCCTTAACGTGAGTTACGCG
TCGTTCCACTGAGCGTCAGACCCCGTAGAAAAGATCAAAGGATCTTCTTGAGATCCTTTTTTTCTGCGCG
TAATCTGCTGCTTGCAAACAAAAAAACCACCGCTACCAGCGGTGGTTTGTTTGCCGGATCAAGAGCTACC
AACTCTTTTTCCGAAGGTAACTGGCTTCAGCAGAGCGCAGATACCAAATACTGTTCTTCTAGTGTAGCCG
TAGTTAGGCCACCACTTCAAGAACTCTGTAGCACCGCCTACATACCTCGCTCTGCTAATCCTGTTACCAG
TGGCTGCTGCCAGTGGCGATAAGTCGTGTCTTACCGGGTTGGACTCAAGACGATAGTTACCGGATAAGGC
GCAGCGGTCGGGCTGAACGGGGGGTTCGTGCACACAGCCCAGCTTGGAGCGAACGACCTACACCGAACTG
AGATACCTACAGCGTGAGCTATGAGAAAGCGCCACGCTTCCCGAAGGGAGAAAGGCGGACAGGTATCCGG
TAAGCGGCAGGGTCGGAACAGGAGAGCGCACGAGGGAGCTTCCAGGGGGAAACGCCTGGTATCTTTATAG
TCCTGTCGGGTTTCGCCACCTCTGACTTGAGCGTCGATTTTTGTGATGCTCGTCAGGGGGGCGGAGCCTA
TGGAAAAACGCCAGCAACGCGGCCTTTTTACGGTTCCTGGCCTTTTGCTGGCCTTTTGCTCACATGTT
