>Addgene plasmid #81902 | pDONR223_GATA3_WT | depositor partial sequence | sequence record 155221 | Insert sequence
ATGGAGGCGACGGCGGACCAGCCGCGCTGGGTGAGCCACCACCACCCCGCCGTGCTCAACGGGCAGCACC
CGGACACGCACCACCCGGGCCTCAGCCACTCCTACATGGACGCGGCGCAGTACCCGCTGCCGGAGGAGGT
GGATGTGCTTTTTAACATCGACGGTCAAGGCAACCACGTCCCGCCCTACTACGGAAACTCGGTCAGGGCC
ACGGTGCAGAGGTACCCTCCGACCCACCACGGGAGCCAGGTGTGCCGCCCGCCTCTGCTTCATGGATCCC
TACCCTGGCTGGACGGCGGCAAAGCCCTGGGCAGCCACCACACCGCCTCCCCCTGGAATCTCAGCCCCTT
CTCCAAGACGTCCATCCACCACGGCTCCCCGGGGCCCCTCTCCGTCTACCCCCCGGCCTCGTCCTCCTCC
TTGTCGGGGGGCCACGCCAGCCCGCACCTCTTCACCTTCCCGCCCACCCCGCCGAAGGACGTCTCCCCGG
ACCCATCGCTGTCCACCCCAGGCTCGGCCGGCTCGGCCCGGCAGGACGAGAAAGAGTGCCTCAAGTACCA
GGTGCCCCTGCCCGACAGCATGAAGCTGGAGTCGTCCCACTCCCGTGGCAGCATGACCGCCCTGGGTGGA
GCCTCCTCGTCGACCCACCACCCCATCACCACCTACCCGCCCTACGTGCCCGAGTACAGCTCCGGACTCT
TCCCCCCCAGCAGCCTGCTGGGCGGCTCCCCCACCGGCTTCGGATGCAAGTCCAGGCCCAAGGCCCGGTC
CAGCACAGAAGGCAGGGAGTGTGTGAACTGTGGGGCAACCTCGACCCCACTGTGGCGGCGAGATGGCACG
GGACACTACCTGTGCAACGCCTGCGGGCTCTATCACAAAATGAACGGACAGAACCGGCCCCTCATTAAGC
CCAAGCGAAGGCTGTCTGCAGCCAGGAGAGCAGGGACGTCCTGTGCGAACTGTCAGACCACCACAACCAC
ACTCTGGAGGAGGAATGCCAATGGGGACCCTGTCTGCAATGCCTGTGGGCTCTACTACAAGCTTCACAAT
ATTAACAGACCCCTGACTATGAAGAAGGAAGGCATCCAGACCAGAAACCGAAAAATGTCTAGCAAATCCA
AAAAGTGCAAAAAAGTGCATGACTCACTGGAGGACTTCCCCAAGAACAGCTCGTTTAACCCGGCCGCCCT
CTCCAGACACATGTCCTCCCTGAGCCACATCTCGCCCTTCAGCCACTCCAGCCACATGCTGACCACGCCC
ACGCCGATGCACCCGCCATCCAGCCTGTCCTTTGGACCACACCACCCCTCCAGCATGGTCACCGCCATGG
GT
